>Addgene plasmid #53821 | MIS18A_pCSdest | addgene partial sequence | sequence record 94740 | CMV-F 5'-CGCAAATGGGCGGTAGGCGTG-3'
GCATGCTCGTTTAGGGAACCGCCATTCTGCCTGGGGACGTCGGAGCAAGCTTGATTTAGGTGACACTATA
GAATACAAGCTACTTGTTCTTTTTGCAGGATCCCATCGATTCGAATTCAAGGATCACAAGTTTGTACAAA
AAAGCAGGCACCATGGCAGGCGTTCGGTCACTGAGGTGTAGCAGAGGATGCGCTGGCGGCTGTGAGTGCG
GCGACAAGGGCAAATGCAGCGACTCCTCGCTGTTGGGCAAGAGACTCTCCGAAGACTCGAGCCGCCACCA
GCTGTTGCAGAAGTGGGCGAGCATGTGGAGCTCCATGAGCGAAGACGCGTCGGTGGCCGACATGGAGAGG
GCGCAGCTGGAGGAGGAGGCGGCGGCTGCGGAGGAGAGGCCGCTGGTGTTCCTGTGCTCCGGCTGCCGGC
GGCCGCTGGGCGACTCGCTGAGCTGGGTGGCCAGCCAGGAGGACACCAACTGCATCCTGCTTCGCTGTGT
TTCCTGTAATGTTTCTGTGGATAAGGAACAGAAGCTATCCAAACGTGAAAAGGAAAATGGTTGCGTCCTT
GAGACTTTGTGCTGCGCGGGGTGCTCACTCAATCTTGGCTACGTGTACAGATGCACGCCCAAGAATCTTG
ATTACAAGAGAGACTTGTTTTGCCTCAGTGTTGAAGCCATTGAAAGTTATGTTTTAGGGTCCTCTGAAAA
GCAAATTGTGTCAGAAGATAAAGAGCTTTTTAATCTTGAAAGCAGAGTTGAAATAGAAAAGTCTCTAACA
CAGATGGAAGATGTCTTGAAAGCATTACAAATGAAGCTGT
