>Addgene plasmid #53821 | MIS18A_pCSdest | addgene partial sequence | sequence record 94979 | EBV-rev 5'-GTGGTTTGTCCAAACTCATC-3'
TACGACTCACTATAGTTCTAGAGGCTCGAGAGGATCACCACTTTGTACAAGAAAGCTGGGTTCTAGCTTT
TACAAGTGGCAAAGGACAATTTGGATTCGGCCTCCCACAGCTTCATTTGTAATGCTTTCAAGACATCTTC
CATCTGTGTTAGAGACTTTTCTATTTCAACTCTGCTTTCAAGATTAAAAAGCTCTTTATCTTCTGACACA
ATTTGCTTTTCAGAGGACCCTAAAACATAACTTTCAATGGCTTCAACACTGAGGCAAAACAAGTCTCTCT
TGTAATCAAGATTCTTGGGCGTGCATCTGTACACGTAGCCAAGATTGAGTGAGCACCCCGCGCAGCACAA
AGTCTCAAGGACGCAACCATTTTCCTTTTCACGTTTGGATAGCTTCTGTTCCTTATCCACAGAAACATTA
CAGGAAACACAGCGAAGCAGGATGCAGTTGGTGTCCTCCTGGCTGGCCACCCAGCTCAGCGAGTCGCCCA
GCGGCCGCCGGCAGCCGGAGCACAGGAACACCAGCGGCCTCTCCTCCGCAGCCGCCGCCTCCTCCTCCAG
CTGCGCCCTCTCCATGTCGGCCACCGACGCGTCTTCGCTCATGGAGCTCCACATGCTCGCCCACTTCTGC
AACAGCTGGTGGCGGCTCGAGTCTTCGGAGAGTCTCTTGCCCAACAGCGAGGAGTCGCTGCATTTGCCCT
TGTCGCCGCACTCACAGCCGCCAGCGCATCCTCTGCTACACCTCAGTGACCGAACGCCTGCCATGGTGCC
TGCTTTTTTGTACAAACTTGTGATCCTTGAATTCGAATCGATGGGATCCTGC
