[The description below was written by a language model from this plasmid's Addgene catalogue record.]
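Description:
MIS18A_pCSdest is a mammalian expression plasmid carrying the human MIS18A coding sequence (also known as C21orf45 or hMis18alpha), an insert of about 702 bp, in the pCSDest backbone, a Gateway destination vector of roughly 4.1 kb without insert. The open reading frame was introduced by Gateway recombination cloning, so it is expected to be flanked by the att recombination scars left by that method. The plasmid is maintained at high copy number in E. coli under ampicillin selection. The record does not name the origin of replication and provides no feature table. It also lists no epitope tags, fusion partners or reporters, so the insert appears to be expressed as the native protein.

The record lists two promoters upstream of the insert, CMV and SP6, which give the construct a dual use. The CMV promoter drives strong constitutive transcription by RNA polymerase II after transfection into mammalian cells or direct DNA injection into embryos. The SP6 phage promoter allows in vitro transcription of sense mRNA from the same template. Such mRNA is commonly microinjected into early embryos to overexpress a gene.

MIS18A lies on human chromosome 21. The associated publication is a survey of how expression of chromosome 21 genes affects early development in zebrafish, which suggests this clone belongs to a set of chromosome 21 cDNAs in the same vector built for overexpression screening. The depositor cites a RefSeq transcript as the reference for the insert sequence. The record does not describe any mutations or other modifications relative to that reference.
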