Addgene plasmid #53821: MIS18A_pCSdest
Depositing lab: Roger Reeves. Depositing organization: Johns Hopkins University and School of Medicine. Publication: Survey of Human Chromosome 21 Gene Expression Effects on Early Development in Danio rerio. Edie S, Zaghloul NA, Leitch CC, Klinedinst DK, Lebron J, Thole JF, McCallion AS, Katsanis N, Reeves RH. G3 (Bethesda). 2018 Jul 2;8(7):2215-2223. doi: 10.1534/g3.118.200144. PubMed 29760202.
Backbone
  Vector backbone: pCSDest
  Backbone manufacturer: Lawson Lab (Addgene Plasmid 22423)
  Backbone size w/o insert (bp): 4095
  Vector type: Mammalian Expression
Growth in bacteria
  Bacterial resistance: Ampicillin, 100 μg/mL
  Growth temperature: 37°C
  Growth strain: Top10
  Copy number: High Copy
Gene/Insert
  Gene/Insert name: MIS18A
  Species: H. sapiens (human)
  Insert size (bp): 702
  Entrez Gene: MIS18A (a.k.a. B28, C21orf45, C21orf46, FASP1, MIS18alpha, hMis18alpha)
  Promoter: SP6 and CMV
  Cloning method: Gateway Cloning
  Sequencing primers: 5′ CMV-F; 3′ EBV-Rev
Terms and licenses: Academic/Nonprofit Terms; Industry Terms
Depositor comments: NM_018944
How to cite: MIS18A_pCSdest was a gift from Roger Reeves (Addgene plasmid # 53821 ; http://n2t.net/addgene:53821 ; RRID:Addgene_53821)
